Addgene plasmid #247506: pHR-Gal4UAS-GFP-PGK-BFP
Purpose: GAL4/UAS expression of GFP and constitutive expression of BFP
Depositing lab: Wendell Lim. Depositing organization: University of California, San Francisco (UCSF). Publication: Programming tissue-sensing T cells that deliver therapies to the brain. Simic MS, Watchmaker PB, Gupta S, Wang Y, Sagan SA, Duecker J, Shepherd C, Diebold D, Pineo-Cavanaugh P, Haegelin J, Zhu R, Ng B, Yu W, Tonai Y, Cardarelli L, Reddy NR, Sidhu SS, Troyanskaya O, Hauser SL, Wilson MR, Zamvil SS, Okada H, Lim WA. Science. 2024 Dec 6;386(6726):eadl4237. doi: 10.1126/science.adl4237. Epub 2024 Dec 6. PubMed 39636984.
Backbone
  Vector backbone: pHR
  Vector type: Mammalian Expression, Lentiviral
Growth in bacteria
  Bacterial resistance: Ampicillin, 100 μg/mL
  Growth temperature: 37°C
  Growth strain: NEB Stable
  Copy number: High Copy
Gene/Insert
  Gene/Insert name: GAL4/UAS expression of GFP and constitutive expression of BFP
  Species: Synthetic
Resource information
  A portion of this plasmid was derived from a plasmid made by: Wendell Lim (pHR backbone Gal4UAS and mCMV promoter, Addgene #79119; PGK promoter, Addgene #79120).
Terms and licenses: Academic/Nonprofit Terms; Industry Terms: Not Available to Industry
Depositor comments: There is an indel in the PGK promoter that differs between the Addgene NGS sequence and the depositor reference; the depositor confirms that this is not of concern for plasmid function.
How to cite: pHR-Gal4UAS-GFP-PGK-BFP was a gift from Wendell Lim (Addgene plasmid # 247506 ; http://n2t.net/addgene:247506 ; RRID:Addgene_247506)
