[The description below was written by a language model from this plasmid's Addgene catalogue record and pLannotate feature annotations shown in this document.]
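Description:
pHR-Gal4UAS-GFP-PGK-BFP is a self-inactivating HIV-1-based lentiviral transfer plasmid built on the pHR backbone, designed as a fluorescent reporter of GAL4-driven transcription in mammalian cells. It is propagated in E. coli through a high-copy ColE1/pUC-type origin and selected with ampicillin via the β-lactamase gene. The bacterial portion also carries remnants of older vector lineages (fragments of the tetracycline resistance gene, bom, rop and lacI, plus an SV40 promoter–gpt–SV40 poly(A) region), which lie outside the packaged genome and appear to be only partial.

The lentiviral cassette runs from a truncated 5' LTR through the Ψ packaging signal with a gag fragment, the Rev response element and the cPPT/CTS, ending in a WPRE and a ΔU3 3' LTR. These elements support genome packaging, Rev-dependent RNA export, efficient nuclear import and enhanced transcript expression, while the U3 deletion inactivates LTR promoter activity after integration. Between them sit two expression units in tandem. The first is EGFP downstream of a minimal CMV promoter. According to the catalogue entry this promoter is paired with GAL4 UAS sites, although the automated annotation did not call the UAS elements themselves. The minimal promoter should be essentially silent until a GAL4 DNA-binding-domain transcription factor binds upstream. The second unit is a mouse PGK promoter driving TagBFP constitutively, marking transduced cells regardless of GAL4 activity.

Blue fluorescence thus identifies cells carrying the reporter, and green fluorescence reports activation. The associated publication concerns engineered tissue-sensing T cells, though the record does not specify the activator used with this reporter. The depositor notes an indel in the PGK promoter relative to the reference sequence that is not considered functionally significant.
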