Features (pLannotate 1.2.2; 35 found; start..end, strand, type, name):
     49..282     +  LTR            3' LTR (ΔU3): self-inactivating 3' long terminal repeat (LTR) from HIV-1
    307..325     -  promoter       SP6 promoter: promoter for bacteriophage SP6 RNA polymerase
    553..832     +  CDS            TcR (fragment): tetracycline efflux protein; tet; confers resistance to tetracycline
    833..881     -  misc_feature   bom (fragment): basis of mobility region from pBR322
    983..1018    -  CDS            rop (fragment): Rop protein, which maintains plasmids at low copy number; rop
   1113..1217    +  promoter       AmpR promoter: bla
   1218..2078    +  CDS            AmpR: β-lactamase; bla; confers resistance to ampicillin, carbenicillin, and related antibiotics
   2249..2837    +  rep_origin     ori: high-copy-number ColE1/pMB1/pBR322/pUC origin of replication
   3020..3076    +  CDS            lacI (fragment): lac repressor; lacI; The lac repressor binds to the lac operator to inhibit transcription in E. coli. This inhibition can be relieved by adding lactose or isopropyl-β-D-thiogalactopyranoside (IPTG).
   3083..3412    +  promoter       SV40 promoter: SV40 enhancer and early promoter
   3612..3731    +  CDS            gpt (fragment): XGPT_ECOLI - Also known as gpp, gxu. Experimental evidence at protein level: Swiss-Prot protein existence level 1. Purine salvage pathway enzyme that catalyzes the transfer of the ribosyl-5-phosphate group from 5-phospho-alpha-D-ribose 1- diphosphate (PRPP) to the N9 position of the 6-oxopurines guanine and xanthine to form the corresponding ribonucleotides GMP (guanosine 5'- monophosphate) and XMP (xanthosine 5'-monophosphate), with the release of PPi. To a lesser extent, also acts on hypoxanthine (PubMed:9100006, PubMed:3886014). Does not ribophosphorylate adenine (PubMed:3886014). From Esch
   3731..4066    +  CDS            gpt (fragment): XGPT_ECOLI - Also known as gpp, gxu. Experimental evidence at protein level: Swiss-Prot protein existence level 1. Purine salvage pathway enzyme that catalyzes the transfer of the ribosyl-5-phosphate group from 5-phospho-alpha-D-ribose 1- diphosphate (PRPP) to the N9 position of the 6-oxopurines guanine and xanthine to form the corresponding ribonucleotides GMP (guanosine 5'- monophosphate) and XMP (xanthosine 5'-monophosphate), with the release of PPi. To a lesser extent, also acts on hypoxanthine (PubMed:9100006, PubMed:3886014). Does not ribophosphorylate adenine (PubMed:3886014). From Esch
   4161..4466    +  CDS            frsA (fragment): FRSA_ECOLI - Also known as yafA. Experimental evidence at protein level: Swiss-Prot protein existence level 1. Catalyzes the hydrolysis of esters (PubMed:15808744). Displays esterase activity toward pNP-butyrate (PubMed:15808744). May stimulate mixed-acid fermentation by acting as a fermentation/respiration switch that down-regulates respiration and up- regulates fermentation rates (PubMed:15169777). From Escherichia coli (strain K12).
   4470..4544    +  CDS            small t antigen (fragment): SV40 (simian virus 40) small t antigen
   4546..4611    +  intron         small t intron: SV40 (simian virus 40) small t antigen intron
   4741..4761    +  CDS            SV40 NLS: nuclear localization signal of SV40 (simian virus 40) large T antigen
   5080..5163    +  CDS            large T antigen (fragment): large T antigen from SV40 (simian virus 40)
   5186..5320    +  polyA_signal   SV40 poly(A) signal: SV40 polyadenylation signal
   5487..5816    +  CDS            nef (fragment): NEF_HV1BR - Experimental evidence at protein level: Swiss-Prot protein existence level 1. Extracellular Nef protein targets CD4(+) T-lymphocytes for apoptosis by interacting with CXCR4 surface receptors (PubMed:14990729). From Human immunodeficiency virus type 1 group M subtype B (isolate BRU/LAI) (HIV-1).
   5864..6121    +  LTR            5' LTR (truncated): truncated 5' long terminal repeat (LTR) from HIV-1
   6168..6293    +  misc_feature   HIV-1 Ψ: packaging signal of human immunodeficiency virus type 1
   6277..6615    +  CDS            HIV-1 gag (fragment): gag protein from human immunodeficiency virus 1; gag
   6790..7023    +  misc_feature   RRE: The Rev response element (RRE) of HIV-1 allows for Rev-dependent mRNA export from the nucleus to the cytoplasm.
   7400..7500    +  CDS            Rev (fragment): human immunodeficiency virus 1 (HIV-1) Rev protein; rev; enhances nuclear export of unspliced and incompletely spliced viral mRNAs
   7537..7654    +  misc_feature   cPPT/CTS: central polypurine tract and central termination sequence of HIV-1
   7691..7714    -  misc_feature   MCS (fragment): pBluescript multiple cloning site
   7847..7883    +  promoter       minimal CMV promoter (fragment): human cytomegalovirus (CMV) immediate early promoter
   7985..8704    +  CDS            EGFP: the original enhanced GFP (Yang et al., 1996) mammalian codon-optimized
   8710..9197    +  promoter       PGK promoter: mouse phosphoglycerate kinase 1 promoter
   9218..9919    +  CDS            TagBFP: monomeric blue fluorescent protein mammalian codon-optimized
   9980..10010   +  misc_feature   MCS (fragment): pUC18/19 multiple cloning site
  10011..10029   +  misc_feature   MCS (fragment): pBluescript multiple cloning site
  10029..10617   +  misc_feature   WPRE: woodchuck hepatitis virus posttranscriptional regulatory element
  10618..10640   +  misc_feature   MCS (fragment): pBluescript multiple cloning site
  10657..47      +  CDS            nef (fragment) (across the origin): NEF_HV1Z2 - Experimental evidence at protein level: Swiss-Prot protein existence level 1. Extracellular Nef protein targets CD4(+) T-lymphocytes for apoptosis by interacting with CXCR4 surface receptors. From Human immunodeficiency virus type 1 group M subtype D (isolate Z2/CDC-Z34) (HIV-1).
>Addgene plasmid #247506 | pHR-Gal4UAS-GFP-PGK-BFP | addgene full sequence | sequence record 491750 | Addgene NGS Result
ACAAGGCAGCTGTAGATCTTAGCCACTTTTTAAAAGAAAAGGGGGGACTGGAAGGGCTAATTCACTCCCA
ACGAAGACAAGATCTGCTTTTTGCTTGTACTGGGTCTCTCTGGTTAGACCAGATCTGAGCCTGGGAGCTC
TCTGGCTAACTAGGGAACCCACTGCTTAAGCCTCAATAAAGCTTGCCTTGAGTGCTTCAAGTAGTGTGTG
CCCGTCTGTTGTGTGACTCTGGTAACTAGAGATCCCTCAGACCCTTTTAGTCAGTGTGGAAAATCTCTAG
CAGCATCTAGAATTAATTCCGTGTATTCTATAGTGTCACCTAAATCGTATGTGTATGATACATAAGGTTA
TGTATTAATTGTAGCCGCGTTCTAACGACAATATGTACAAGCCTAATTGTGTAGCATCTGGCTTACTGAA
GCAGACCCTATCATCTCTCTCGTAAACTGCCGTCAGAGTCGGTTTGGTTGGACGAACCTTCTGAGTTTCT
GGTAACGCCGTCCCGCACCCGGAAATGGTCAGCGAACCAATCAGCAGGGTCATCGCTAGCCAGATCCTCT
ACGCCGGACGCATCGTGGCCGGCATCACCGGCGCCACAGGTGCGGTTGCTGGCGCCTATATCGCCGACAT
CACCGATGGGGAAGATCGGGCTCGCCACTTCGGGCTCATGAGCGCTTGTTTCGGCGTGGGTATGGTGGCA
GGCCCCGTGGCCGGGGGACTGTTGGGCGCCATCTCCTTGCATGCACCATTCCTTGCGGCGGCGGTGCTCA
ACGGCCTCAACCTACTACTGGGCTGCTTCCTAATGCAGGAGTCGCATAAGGGAGAGCGTCGAATGGTGCA
CTCTCAGTACAATCTGCTCTGATGCCGCATAGTTAAGCCAGCCCCGACACCCGCCAACACCCGCTGACGC
GCCCTGACGGGCTTGTCTGCTCCCGGCATCCGCTTACAGACAAGCTGTGACCGTCTCCGGGAGCTGCATG
TGTCAGAGGTTTTCACCGTCATCACCGAAACGCGCGAGACGAAAGGGCCTCGTGATACGCCTATTTTTAT
AGGTTAATGTCATGATAATAATGGTTTCTTAGACGTCAGGTGGCACTTTTCGGGGAAATGTGCGCGGAAC
CCCTATTTGTTTATTTTTCTAAATACATTCAAATATGTATCCGCTCATGAGACAATAACCCTGATAAATG
CTTCAATAATATTGAAAAAGGAAGAGTATGAGTATTCAACATTTCCGTGTCGCCCTTATTCCCTTTTTTG
CGGCATTTTGCCTTCCTGTTTTTGCTCACCCAGAAACGCTGGTGAAAGTAAAAGATGCTGAAGATCAGTT
GGGTGCACGAGTGGGTTACATCGAACTGGATCTCAACAGCGGTAAGATCCTTGAGAGTTTTCGCCCCGAA
GAACGTTTTCCAATGATGAGCACTTTTAAAGTTCTGCTATGTGGCGCGGTATTATCCCGTATTGACGCCG
GGCAAGAGCAACTCGGTCGCCGCATACACTATTCTCAGAATGACTTGGTTGAGTACTCACCAGTCACAGA
AAAGCATCTTACGGATGGCATGACAGTAAGAGAATTATGCAGTGCTGCCATAACCATGAGTGATAACACT
GCGGCCAACTTACTTCTGACAACGATCGGAGGACCGAAGGAGCTAACCGCTTTTTTGCACAACATGGGGG
ATCATGTAACTCGCCTTGATCGTTGGGAACCGGAGCTGAATGAAGCCATACCAAACGACGAGCGTGACAC
CACGATGCCTGTAGCAATGGCAACAACGTTGCGCAAACTATTAACTGGCGAACTACTTACTCTAGCTTCC
CGGCAACAATTAATAGACTGGATGGAGGCGGATAAAGTTGCAGGACCACTTCTGCGCTCGGCCCTTCCGG
CTGGCTGGTTTATTGCTGATAAATCTGGAGCCGGTGAGCGTGGGTCTCGCGGTATCATTGCAGCACTGGG
GCCAGATGGTAAGCCCTCCCGTATCGTAGTTATCTACACGACGGGGAGTCAGGCAACTATGGATGAACGA
AATAGACAGATCGCTGAGATAGGTGCCTCACTGATTAAGCATTGGTAACTGTCAGACCAAGTTTACTCAT
ATATACTTTAGATTGATTTAAAACTTCATTTTTAATTTAAAAGGATCTAGGTGAAGATCCTTTTTGATAA
TCTCATGACCAAAATCCCTTAACGTGAGTTTTCGTTCCACTGAGCGTCAGACCCCGTAGAAAAGATCAAA
GGATCTTCTTGAGATCCTTTTTTTCTGCGCGTAATCTGCTGCTTGCAAACAAAAAAACCACCGCTACCAG
CGGTGGTTTGTTTGCCGGATCAAGAGCTACCAACTCTTTTTCCGAAGGTAACTGGCTTCAGCAGAGCGCA
GATACCAAATACTGTTCTTCTAGTGTAGCCGTAGTTAGGCCACCACTTCAAGAACTCTGTAGCACCGCCT
ACATACCTCGCTCTGCTAATCCTGTTACCAGTGGCTGCTGCCAGTGGCGATAAGTCGTGTCTTACCGGGT
TGGACTCAAGACGATAGTTACCGGATAAGGCGCAGCGGTCGGGCTGAACGGGGGGTTCGTGCACACAGCC
CAGCTTGGAGCGAACGACCTACACCGAACTGAGATACCTACAGCGTGAGCTATGAGAAAGCGCCACGCTT
CCCGAAGGGAGAAAGGCGGACAGGTATCCGGTAAGCGGCAGGGTCGGAACAGGAGAGCGCACGAGGGAGC
TTCCAGGGGGAAACGCCTGGTATCTTTATAGTCCTGTCGGGTTTCGCCACCTCTGACTTGAGCGTCGATT
TTTGTGATGCTCGTCAGGGGGGCGGAGCCTATGGAAAAACGCCAGCAACGCGGCCTTTTTACGGTTCCTG
GCCTTTTGCTGGCCTTTTGCTCACATGTTCTTTCCTGCGTTATCCCCTGATTCTGTGGATAACCGTATTA
CCGCCTTTGAGTGAGCTGATACCGCTCGCCGCAGCCGAACGACCGAGCGCAGCGAGTCAGTGAGCGAGGA
AGCGGAAGAGCGCCCAATACGCAAACCGCCTCTCCCCGCGCGTTGGCCGATTCATTAATGCAGCTGTGGA
ATGTGTGTCAGTTAGGGTGTGGAAAGTCCCCAGGCTCCCCAGCAGGCAGAAGTATGCAAAGCATGCATCT
CAATTAGTCAGCAACCAGGTGTGGAAAGTCCCCAGGCTCCCCAGCAGGCAGAAGTATGCAAAGCATGCAT
CTCAATTAGTCAGCAACCATAGTCCCGCCCCTAACTCCGCCCATCCCGCCCCTAACTCCGCCCAGTTCCG
CCCATTCTCCGCCCCATGGCTGACTAATTTTTTTTATTTATGCAGAGGCCGAGGCCGCCTCGGCCTCTGA
GCTATTCCAGAAGTAGTGAGGAGGCTTTTTTGGAGGCCTAGGCTTTTGCAAAAAGCTTGGACACAAGACA
GGCTTGCGAGATATGTTTGAGAATACCACTTTATCCCGCGTCAGGGAGAGGCAGTGCGTAAAAAGACGCG
GACTCATGTGAAATACTGGTTTTTAGTGCGCCAGATCTCTATAATCTCGCGCAACCTATTTTCCCCTCGA
ACACTTTTTAAGCCGTAGATAAACAGGCTGGGACACTTCACATGAGCGAAAAATACATCGTCACCTGGGA
CATGTTGCAGATCCATGCACGTAAACTCGCAAGCCGACTGATGCCTTCTGAACAATGGAAAGGCATTATT
GCCGTAAGCCGTGGCGGTCTGTACCGGGTGCGTTACTGGCGCGTGAACTGGGTATTCGTCATGTCGATAC
CGTTTGTATTTCCAGCTACGATCACGACAACCAGCGCGAGCTTAAAGTGCTGAAACGCGCAGAAGGCGAT
GGCGAAGGCTTCATCGTTATTGATGACCTGGTGGATACCGGTGGTACTGCGGTTGCGATTCGTGAAATGT
ATCCAAAAGCGCACTTTGTCACCATCTTCGCAAAACCGGCTGGTCGTCCGCTGGTTGATGACTATGTTGT
TGATATCCCGCAAGATACCTGGATTGAACAGCCGTGGGATATGGGCGTCGTATTCGTCCCGCCAATCTCC
GGTCGCTAATCTTTTCAACGCCTGGCACTGCCGGGCGTTGTTCTTTTTAACTTCAGGCGGGTTACAATAG
TTTCCAGTAAGTATTCTGGAGGCTGCATCCATGACACAGGCAAACCTGAGCGAAACCCTGTTCAAACCCC
GCTTTAAACATCCTGAAACCTCGACGCTAGTCCGCCGCTTTAATCACGGCGCACAACCGCCTGTGCAGTC
GGCCCTTGATGGTAAAACCATCCCTCACTGGTATCGCATGATTAACCGTCTGATGTGGATCTGGCGCGGC
ATTGACCCACGCGAAATCCTCGACGTCCAGGCACGTATTGTGATGAGCGATGCCGAACGTACCGACGATG
ATTTATACGATACGGTGATTGGCTACCGTGGCGGCAACTGGATTTATGAGTGGGCCCCGGATCTTTGTGA
AGGAACCTTACTTCTGTGGTGTGACATAATTGGACAAACTACCTACAGAGATTTAAAGCTCTAAGGTAAA
TATAAAATTTTTAAGTGTATAATGTGTTAAACTACTGATTCTAATTGTTTGTGTATTTTAGATTCCAACC
TATGGAACTGATGAATGGGAGCAGTGGTGGAATGCCTTTAATGAGGAAAACCTGTTTTGCTCAGAAGAAA
TGCCATCTAGTGATGATGAGGCTACTGCTGACTCTCAACATTCTACTCCTCCAAAAAAGAAGAGAAAGGT
AGAAGACCCCAAGGACTTTCCTTCAGAATTGCTAAGTTTTTTGAGTCATGCTGTGTTTAGTAATAGAACT
CTTGCTTGCTTTGCTATTTACACCACAAAGGAAAAAGCTGCACTGCTATACAAGAAAATTATGGAAAAAT
ATTCTGTAACCTTTATAAGTAGGCATAACAGTTATAATCATAACATACTGTTTTTTCTTACTCCACACAG
GCATAGAGTGTCTGCTATTAATAACTATGCTCAAAAATTGTGTACCTTTAGCTTTTTAATTTGTAAAGGG
GTTAATAAGGAATATTTGATGTATAGTGCCTTGACTAGAGATCATAATCAGCCATACCACATTTGTAGAG
GTTTTACTTGCTTTAAAAAACCTCCCACACCTCCCCCTGAACCTGAAACATAAAATGAATGCAATTGTTG
TTGTTAACTTGTTTATTGCAGCTTATAATGGTTACAAATAAAGCAATAGCATCACAAATTTCACAAATAA
AGCATTTTTTTCACTGCATTCTAGTTGTGGTTTGTCCAAACTCATCAATGTATCTTATCATGTCTGGATC
AACTGGATAACTCAAGCTAACCAAAATCATCCCAAACTTCCCACCCCATACCCTATTACCACTGCCAATT
ACCTGTGGTTTCATTTACTCTAAACCTGTGATTCCTCTGAATTATTTTCATTTTAAAGAAATTGTATTTG
TTAAATATGTACTACAAACTTAGTAGTTGGAAGGGCTAATTCACTCCCAAAGAAGACAAGATATCCTTGA
TCTGTGGATCTACCACACACAAGGCTACTTCCCTGATTAGCAGAACTACACACCAGGGCCAGGGGTCAGA
TATCCACTGACCTTTGGATGGTGCTACAAGCTAGTACCAGTTGAGCCAGATAAGGTAGAAGAGGCCAATA
AAGGAGAGAACACCAGCTTGTTACACCCTGTGAGCCTGCATGGGATGGATGACCCGGAGAGAGAAGTGTT
AGAGTGGAGGTTTGACAGCCGCCTAGCATTTCATCACGTGGCCCGAGAGCTGCATCCGGAGTACTTCAAG
AACTGCTGATATCGAGCTTGCTACAAGGGACTTTCCGCTGGGGACTTTCCAGGGAGGCGTGGCCTGGGCG
GGACTGGGGAGTGGCGAGCCCTCAGATCCTGCATATAAGCAGCTGCTTTTTGCCTGTACTGGGTCTCTCT
GGTTAGACCAGATCTGAGCCTGGGAGCTCTCTGGCTAACTAGGGAACCCACTGCTTAAGCCTCAATAAAG
CTTGCCTTGAGTGCTTCAAGTAGTGTGTGCCCGTCTGTTGTGTGACTCTGGTAACTAGAGATCCCTCAGA
CCCTTTTAGTCAGTGTGGAAAATCTCTAGCAGTGGCGCCCGAACAGGGACTTGAAAGCGAAAGGGAAACC
AGAGGAGCTCTCTCGACGCAGGACTCGGCTTGCTGAAGCGCGCACGGCAAGAGGCGAGGGGCGGCGACTG
GTGAGTACGCCAAAAATTTTGACTAGCGGAGGCTAGAAGGAGAGAGATGGGTGCGAGAGCGTCAGTATTA
AGCGGGGGAGAATTAGATCGCGATGGGAAAAAATTCGGTTAAGGCCAGGGGGAAAGAAAAAATATAAATT
AAAACATATAGTATGGGCAAGCAGGGAGCTAGAACGATTCGCAGTTAATCCTGGCCTGTTAGAAACATCA
GAAGGCTGTAGACAAATACTGGGACAGCTACAACCATCCCTTCAGACAGGATCAGAAGAACTTAGATCAT
TATATAATACAGTAGCAACCCTCTATTGTGTGCATCAAAGGATAGAGATAAAAGACACCAAGGAAGCTTT
AGACAAGATAGAGGAAGAGCAAAACAAAAGTAAGACCACCGCACAGCAAGCGGCCGGCCGCTGATCTTCA
GACCTGGAGGAGGAGATATGAGGGACAATTGGAGAAGTGAATTATATAAATATAAAGTAGTAAAAATTGA
ACCATTAGGAGTAGCACCCACCAAGGCAAAGAGAAGAGTGGTGCAGAGAGAAAAAAGAGCAGTGGGAATA
GGAGCTTTGTTCCTTGGGTTCTTGGGAGCAGCAGGAAGCACTATGGGCGCAGCGTCAATGACGCTGACGG
TACAGGCCAGACAATTATTGTCTGGTATAGTGCAGCAGCAGAACAATTTGCTGAGGGCTATTGAGGCGCA
ACAGCATCTGTTGCAACTCACAGTCTGGGGCATCAAGCAGCTCCAGGCAAGAATCCTGGCTGTGGAAAGA
TACCTAAAGGATCAACAGCTCCTGGGGATTTGGGGTTGCTCTGGAAAACTCATTTGCACCACTGCTGTGC
CTTGGAATGCTAGTTGGAGTAATAAATCTCTGGAACAGATTTGGAATCACACGACCTGGATGGAGTGGGA
CAGAGAAATTAACAATTACACAAGCTTAATACACTCCTTAATTGAAGAATCGCAAAACCAGCAAGAAAAG
AATGAACAAGAATTATTGGAATTAGATAAATGGGCAAGTTTGTGGAATTGGTTTAACATAACAAATTGGC
TGTGGTATATAAAATTATTCATAATGATAGTAGGAGGCTTGGTAGGTTTAAGAATAGTTTTTGCTGTACT
TTCTATAGTGAATAGAGTTAGGCAGGGATATTCACCATTATCGTTTCAGACCCACCTCCCAACCCCGAGG
GGACCCGACAGGCCCGAAGGAATAGAAGAAGAAGGTGGAGAGAGAGACAGAGACAGATCCATTCGATTAG
TGAACGGATCTCGACGGTATCGCCAAATGGCAGTATTCATCCACAATTTTAAAAGAAAAGGGGGGATTGG
GGGGTACAGTGCAGGGGAAAGAATAGTAGACATAATAGCAACAGACATACAAACTAAAGAATTACAAAAA
CAAATTACAAAAATTCAAAATTTTCGGGTTTATTACAGGGACAGCAGAGATCCAGTTTGGATCGATAAGC
TTGATATCGAATTCGGAGCACTGTCCTCCGAACGTCGGAGCACTGTCCTCCGAACGTCGGAGCACTGTCC
TCCGAACGTCGGAGCACTGTCCTCCGAACGGAGCATGTCCTCCGAACGTCGGAGCACTGTCCTCCGAACG
ACTAGTTAGGCGTGTACGGTGGGAGGCCTATATAAGCAGAGCTCGTTTAGTGAACCGTCAGATCGCCTGG
AGACGCCATCCACGCTGTTTTGACCTCCATAGAAGACACCGGGACCGATCCAGCCTCTCGACATTCGTTG
GATCATGGTGAGCAAGGGCGAGGAGCTGTTCACCGGGGTGGTGCCCATCCTGGTCGAGCTGGACGGCGAC
GTAAACGGCCACAAGTTCAGCGTGTCTGGCGAGGGCGAGGGCGATGCCACCTACGGCAAGCTGACCCTGA
AGTTCATCTGCACCACCGGCAAGCTGCCCGTGCCCTGGCCCACCCTCGTGACCACCCTGACCTACGGCGT
GCAGTGCTTCAGCCGCTACCCCGACCACATGAAGCAGCACGACTTCTTCAAGTCCGCCATGCCCGAAGGC
TACGTCCAGGAGCGCACCATCTTCTTCAAGGACGACGGCAACTACAAGACCCGCGCCGAGGTGAAGTTCG
AGGGCGACACCCTGGTGAACCGCATCGAGCTGAAGGGCATCGACTTCAAGGAGGACGGCAACATCCTGGG
GCACAAGCTGGAGTACAACTACAACAGCCACAACGTCTATATCATGGCCGACAAGCAGAAGAACGGCATC
AAGGCGAACTTCAAGATCCGCCACAACATCGAGGACGGCAGCGTGCAGCTCGCCGACCACTACCAGCAGA
ACACCCCCATCGGCGACGGCCCCGTGCTGCTGCCCGACAACCACTACCTGAGCACCCAGTCCGCCCTGAG
CAAAGACCCCAACGAGAAGCGCGATCACATGGTCCTGCTGGAGTTCGTGACCGCCGCCGGGATCACTCTC
GGCATGGACGAGCTGTACAAGTAAGATCCGGGTAGGGGAGGCGCTTTTCCCAAGGCAGTCTGGAGCATGC
GCTTTAGCAGCCCCGCTGGGCACTTGGCGCTACACAAGTGGCCTCTGGCCTCGCACACATTCCACATCCA
CCGGTAGGCGCCAACCGGCTCCGTTCTTTGGTGGCCCCTTCGCGCCACCTTCTACTCCTCCCCTAGTCAG
GAAGTTCCCCCCCGCCCCGCAGCTCGCGTCGTGCAGGACGTGACAAATGGAAGTAGCACGTCTCACTAGT
CTCGTGCAGATGGACAGCACCGCTGAGCAATGGAAGCGGGTAGGCCTTTGGGGCAGCGGCCAATAGCAGC
TTTGCTCCTTCGCTTTCTGGGCTCAGAGGCTGGGAAGGGGTGGGTCCGGGGGCGGGCTCAGGGGCGGGGC
GGGCGCCCGAAGGTCCTCCGGAGGCCCGGCATTCTGCACGCTTCAAAAGCGCACGTCTGCCGCGCTGTTC
TCCTCTTCCTCATCTCCGGGCCTTTCGACCTGCAGCCCAAGCTTACCATGAGCGAGCTGATTAAGGAGAA
CATGCACATGAAGCTGTACATGGAGGGCACCGTGGACAACCATCACTTCAAGTGCACATCCGAGGGCGAA
GGCAAGCCCTACGAGGGCACCCAGACCATGAGAATCAAGGTGGTCGAGGGCGGCCCTCTCCCCTTCGCCT
TCGACATCCTGGCTACTAGCTTCCTCTACGGCAGCAAGACCTTCATCAACCACACCCAGGGCATCCCCGA
CTTCTTCAAGCAGTCCTTCCCTGAGGGCTTCACATGGGAGAGAGTCACCACATACGAAGACGGGGGCGTG
CTGACCGCTACCCAGGACACCAGCCTCCAGGACGGCTGCCTCATCTACAACGTCAAGATCAGAGGGGTGA
ACTTCACATCCAACGGCCCTGTGATGCAGAAGAAAACACTCGGCTGGGAGGCCTTCACCGAGACGCTGTA
CCCCGCTGACGGCGGCCTGGAAGGCAGAAACGACATGGCCCTGAAGCTCGTGGGCGGGAGCCATCTGATC
GCAAACATCAAGACCACATATAGATCCAAGAAACCCGCTAAGAACCTCAAGATGCCTGGCGTCTACTATG
TGGACTACAGACTGGAAAGAATCAAGGAGGCCAACAACGAGACCTACGTCGAGCAGCACGAGGTGGCAGT
GGCCAGATACTGCGACCTCCCTAGCAAACTGGGGCACAAGCTTAATTAAGATCCTTGACTTGCGGCCGCA
ACTCCCACCTGCAACATGCGTGACTGACTGAGGCCGCGACTCTAGAGTCGACCTGCAGGCATGCAAGCTT
GATATCAAGCTTATCGATAATCAACCTCTGGATTACAAAATTTGTGAAAGATTGACTGGTATTCTTAACT
ATGTTGCTCCTTTTACGCTATGTGGATACGCTGCTTTAATGCCTTTGTATCATGCTATTGCTTCCCGTAT
GGCTTTCATTTTCTCCTCCTTGTATAAATCCTGGTTGCTGTCTCTTTATGAGGAGTTGTGGCCCGTTGTC
AGGCAACGTGGCGTGGTGTGCACTGTGTTTGCTGACGCAACCCCCACTGGTTGGGGCATTGCCACCACCT
GTCAGCTCCTTTCCGGGACTTTCGCTTTCCCCCTCCCTATTGCCACGGCGGAACTCATCGCCGCCTGCCT
TGCCCGCTGCTGGACAGGGGCTCGGCTGTTGGGCACTGACAATTCCGTGGTGTTGTCGGGGAAATCATCG
TCCTTTCCTTGGCTGCTCGCCTGTGTTGCCACCTGGATTCTGCGCGGGACGTCCTTCTGCTACGTCCCTT
CGGCCCTCAATCCAGCGGACCTTCCTTCCCGCGGCCTGCTGCCGGCTCTGCGGCCTCTTCCGCGTCTTCG
CCTTCGCCCTCAGACGAGTCGGATCTCCCTTTGGGCCGCCTCCCCGCATCGATACCGTCGACCTCGAGGG
AATTAATTCGAGCTCGGTACCTTTAAGACCAATGACTT
